>Addgene plasmid #214567 | AiP1879 - pAAV-AiE2570m-minBG-SYFP2-WPRE-BGHpA | addgene full sequence | sequence record 432579 | Addgene NGS Result
[80 nt withheld, positions 1-80]
TATGCGGTGTGAAATACCGCACAGATGCGTAAGGAGAAAATACCGCATCAGGCGCCCCTGCAGGCAGCTG
CGCGCTCGCTCGCTCACTGAGGCCGCCCGGGCAAAGCCCGGGCGTCGGGCGACCTTTGGTCGCCCGGCCT
CAGTGAGCGAGCGAGCGCGCAGAGAGGGAGTGGCCAACTCCATCACTAGGGGTTCCTGCGGCCGCTCGGT
CCGCACGTGAGATCTCATGCCTGCTATTGTCTTCCCAATCCTCCCCCTTGCTGTCCTGCCCCACCCCACC
CCCCAGAATAGAATGACACCTACTCAGACAATGCGATGCAATTTCCTCATTTTATTAGGAAAGGACAGTG
GGAGTGGCACCTTCCAGGGTCAAGGAAGGCACGGGGGAGGGGCAAACAACAGATGGCTGGCAACTAGAAG
GCACAGTCGAAGATCTCTCGAGCCACGGAATTGTCAGTGCCCAACAGCCGAGCCCCTGTCCAGCAGCGGG
CAAGGCAGGCGGCGATGAGTTCCGCCGTGGCAAGAACTAACCAGGATTTATACAAGGAGGAGAAAATGAA
AGCCATACGGGAAGCAATAGCATGATACAAAGGCATTAAAGCAGCGTATCCACATAGCGTAAAAGGAGCA
ACATAGTTAAGAATACCAGTCAATCTTTCACAAATTTTGTAATCCAGAGGTTGATTATGATATCGAATTC
GCGGCCGCGGCGCGCCGTCGACTTACTTGTACAGCTCGTCCATGCCGAGAGTGATCCCGGCGGCGGTCAC
GAACTCCAGCAGGACCATGTGATCGCGCTTCTCGTTGGGGTCTTTGCTCAGCTTGGACTGGTAGCTCAGG
TAGTGGTTGTCGGGCAGCAGCACGGGGCCGTCGCCGATGGGGGTGTTCTGCTGGTAGTGGTCGGCGAGCT
GCACGCCGCCGTCCTCGATGTTGTGGCGGATCTTGAAGTTGGCCTTGATGCCGTTCTTCTGCTTGTCGGC
GGTGATATAGACGTTGTGGCTGTTGTAGTTGTACTCCAGCTTGTGCCCCAGGATGTTGCCGTCCTCCTTG
AAGTCGATGCCCTTCAGCTCGATGCGGTTCACCAGGGTGTCGCCCTCGAACTTCACCTCGGCGCGGGTCT
TGTAGTTGCCGTCGTCCTTGAAGAAGATGGTGCGCTCCTGGACGTAGCCTTCGGGCATGGCGGACTTGAA
GAAGTCGTGCTGCTTCATGTGGTCGGGGTAGCGGGCGAAGCACTGCACGCCGTAGCCCAGGGTGGTCACG
AGGGTGGGCCAGGGCACGGGCAGCTTGCCGGTGGTGCAGATCAGCTTCAGGGTCAGCTTGCCGTAGGTGG
CATCGCCCTCGCCCTCGCCGGACACGCTGAACTTGTGGCCGTTTACGTCGCCGTCCAGCTCGACCAGGAT
GGGCACCACCCCGGTGAACAGCTCCTCGCCCTTGCTCACCATGGTGGCGACCGGTAGCGCTAGCTTCGAA
AGATCTGGATCCCAGAAGCAAATGTAAGCAATAGATGGCTCTGCCCTGACTTTTATGCCCAGCCCGAGCT
CCGTTCCGGTTTGCTGCTGAAACTGTGTAACGGGTAACACCTCACCTCCTTCTCAATCTTCCATTGGTTC
CTTTGTGGCTACCAAAAAGTTCTAAAGTTTCCAAAACCCACTCGGTCTGTTCAACATTGTGCCCGTGACC
ATCATTTGACAGGCAGGAGGACCACAGCACTTCTGAGTTCTGCGCATGCCCAGTGCATCCTTCCTGTTCT
GGGGTTCCCTCTCTGCTCCGTCCTGTGAGCTTATCAACAGAAAACATCGAGCACTGCTTGGTAGCACTTC
AGTTCCACCTTGGCTTATTGGTTACTTTTTTCTCACTTTGTGCAGAAAAGCAACTTAAGGAAGGAAGGAC
TTCTTCTGGCTTGCAGTTGGAGAGTTAGTCCGTCGTGACAAGTTAGACTACAGCAGCTCAATTAGAGCGT
TGGCGACAGAAAGAAGTGTGTGTTGTCTGGTCACAGAGACATATCTCCTAGGTGATTCTAAATCCATGCG
GCCGCAGGAACCCCTAGTGATGGAGTTGGCCACTCCCTCTCTGCGCGCTCGCTCGCTCACTGAGGCCGGG
CGACCAAAGGTCGCCCGACGCCCGGGCGGCCTCAGTGAGCGAGCGAGCGCGCAGCTGCCTGCAGGACATG
TGAGCAAAAGGCCAGCAAAAGGCCAGGAACCGTAAAAAGGCCGCGTTGCTGGCGTTTTTCCATAGGCTCC
GCCCCCCTGACGAGCATCACAAAAATCGACGCTCAAGTCAGAGGTGGCGAAACCCGACAGGACTATAAAG
ATACCAGGCGTTTCCCCCTGGAAGCTCCCTCGTGCGCTCTCCTGTTCCGACCCTGCCGCTTACCGGATAC
CTGTCCGCCTTTCTCCCTTCGGGAAGCGTGGCGCTTTCTCATAGCTCACGCTGTAGGTATCTCAGTTCGG
TGTAGGTCGTTCGCTCCAAGCTGGGCTGTGTGCACGAACCCCCCGTTCAGCCCGACCGCTGCGCCTTATC
CGGTAACTATCGTCTTGAGTCCAACCCGGTAAGACACGACTTATCGCCACTGGCAGCAGCCACTGGTAAC
AGGATTAGCAGAGCGAGGTATGTAGGCGGTGCTACAGAGTTCTTGAAGTGGTGGCCTAACTACGGCTACA
CTAGAAGAACAGTATTTGGTATCTGCGCTCTGCTGAAGCCAGTTACCTTCGGAAAAAGAGTTGGTAGCTC
TTGATCCGGCAAACAAACCACCGCTGGTAGCGGTGGTTTTTTTGTTTGCAAGCAGCAGATTACGCGCAGA
AAAAAAGGATCTCAAGAAGATCCTTTGATCTTTTCTACGGGGTCTGACGCTCAGTGGAACGAAAACTCAC
GTTAAGGGATTTTGGTCATGAGATTATCAAAAAGGATCTTCACCTAGATCCTTTTAAATTAAAAATGAAG
TTTTAAATCAATCTAAAGTATATATGAGTAAACTTGGTCTGACAGTTACCAATGCTTAATCAGTGAGGCA
CCTATCTCAGCGATCTGTCTATTTCGTTCATCCATAGTTGCCTGACTCCCCGTCGTGTAGATAACTACGA
TACGGGAGGGCTTACCATCTGGCCCCAGTGCTGCAATGATACCGCGAGACCCACGCTCACCGGCTCCAGA
TTTATCAGCAATAAACCAGCCAGCCGGAAGGGCCGAGCGCAGAAGTGGTCCTGCAACTTTATCCGCCTCC
ATCCAGTCTATTAATTGTTGCCGGGAAGCTAGAGTAAGTAGTTCGCCAGTTAATAGTTTGCGCAACGTTG
TTGCCATTGCTACAGGCATCGTGGTGTCACGCTCGTCGTTTGGTATGGCTTCATTCAGCTCCGGTTCCCA
ACGATCAAGGCGAGTTACATGATCCCCCATGTTGTGCAAAAAAGCGGTTAGCTCCTTCGGTCCTCCGATC
GTTGTCAGAAGTAAGTTGGCCGCAGTGTTATCACTCATGGTTATGGCAGCACTGCATAATTCTCTTACTG
TCATGCCATCCGTAAGATGCTTTTCTGTGACTGGTGAGTACTCAACCAAGTCATTCTGAGAATAGTGTAT
GCGGCGACCGAGTTGCTCTTGCCCGGCGTCAATACGGGATAATACCGCGCCACATAGCAGAACTTTAAAA
GTGCTCATCATTGGAAAACGTTCTTCGGGGCGAAAACTCTCAAGGATCTTACCGCTGTTGAGATCCAGTT
CGATGTAACCCACTCGTGCACCCAACTGATCTTCAGCATCTTTTACTTTCACCAGCGTTTCTGGGTGAGC
AAAAACAGGAAGGCAAAATGCCGCAAAAAAGGGAATAAGGGCGACACGGAAATGTTGAATACTCATACTC
TTCCTTTTTCAATATTATTGAAGCATTTATCAGGGTTATTGTCTCATGAGCGGATACATATTTGAATGTA
TTTAGAAAAATAAACAAATAGGGGTTCCGCGCACATTTCCCCGAAAAGTGCCACCTGACGTCTAAGAAAC
CATTATTATCATGACATTAACCTATAAAAATAGGCGTATCACGAGGCCCTTTCGTCTCGCGCGTTTCGGT
GATGACGGTGAAAACCTCTGACACATGCAGCTCCCGGAGACGGTCACAGCTTGTCTGTAAGCGGATGCCG
GGAGCAGACAAGCCCGTCAGGGCGCGTCAGCGGGTGTTGGCGGGTGTCGGGGCTGGCTTAACTATGCGGC
ATCAGAGCAGATTGTACTGAGAGTGCACCATAAAATTGTAAACGTTAATATTTTGTTAAAATTCGCGTTA
AATTTTTGTTAAATCAGCTCATTTTTTAACCAATAGACCGAAATCGGCAAAATCCCTTATAAATCAAAAG
AATAGCCCGAGATAGAGT
[37 nt withheld, positions 4439-4475]
AAAGAACGTGGACTCCAACGTCAAAGG
[141 nt withheld, positions 4503-4643]
G
[46 nt withheld, positions 4645-4690]
AGGCGCTGGCAAGTGT
Features (pLannotate 1.2.2; 14 found; start..end, strand, type, name):
     81..132     +  misc_feature   bom (fragment): basis of mobility region from pBR322
    137..277     -  repeat_region  AAV2 ITR: inverted terminal repeat of adeno-associated virus serotype 2 inverted
    395..506     -  polyA_signal   bGH poly(A) signal: bovine growth hormone polyadenylation signal
    523..603     -  misc_feature   WPRE (fragment): woodchuck hepatitis virus posttranscriptional regulatory element
    609..766     -  misc_feature   WPRE (fragment): woodchuck hepatitis virus posttranscriptional regulatory element
    806..1522    -  CDS            SYFP2: SYFP2 is a basic (constitutively fluorescent) yellow fluorescent protein published in 2006, derived from Aequorea victoria. It is reported to be a very rapidly-maturing monomer with moderate acid sensitivity.
   2151..2178    -  repeat_region  AAV2 ITR (fragment): inverted terminal repeat of adeno-associated virus serotype 2 inverted
   2207..2234    -  repeat_region  AAV2 ITR (fragment): inverted terminal repeat of adeno-associated virus serotype 2 inverted
   2307..2895    -  rep_origin     ori: high-copy-number ColE1/pMB1/pBR322/pUC origin of replication
   3066..3926    -  CDS            AmpR: β-lactamase; bla; confers resistance to ampicillin, carbenicillin, and related antibiotics
   3927..4031    -  promoter       AmpR promoter: bla
   4126..4161    +  CDS            rop (fragment): Rop protein, which maintains plasmids at low copy number; rop
   4263..4312    +  misc_feature   bom (fragment): basis of mobility region from pBR322
   4313..62      -  rep_origin     f1 ori (across the origin) (sequence partly withheld): f1 bacteriophage origin of replication; arrow indicates direction of (+) strand synthesis
