[The description below was written by a language model from this plasmid's Addgene catalogue record and pLannotate feature annotations shown in this document.]
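Description:
AiP1879 - pAAV-AiE2570m-minBG-SYFP2-WPRE-BGHpA is an AAV transfer plasmid on a pAAV2 backbone, built to package a recombinant adeno-associated virus genome that reports the activity of a candidate brain enhancer. It is a high-copy plasmid of about 4.7 kb, propagated in E. coli through a ColE1/pUC-type origin and selected with ampicillin via the β-lactamase gene and its native promoter. An f1 phage origin and short remnants of the pBR322 bom and rop regions are also detected in the backbone. The recombination-deficient growth strain listed is consistent with the need to keep the AAV2 inverted terminal repeats intact. One ITR is annotated in full, while the other appears only as two short fragments in the sequencing-derived annotation, which is common for these hairpin-forming repeats.

Between the ITRs, the enhancer AiE2570m sits upstream of minBG, a minimal promoter (the name suggests minimal β-globin) with little activity of its own, so transcription depends largely on the enhancer. This pair drives SYFP2, a rapidly maturing monomeric yellow fluorescent protein derived from Aequorea victoria. It is followed by a WPRE, annotated as two fragments and so possibly a shortened version, to boost transcript stability and expression, and then by the bovine growth hormone polyadenylation signal. The enhancer and minimal promoter are not annotated in the feature table, but an unannotated stretch between the SYFP2 coding sequence and the fragmentary ITR is where they would lie. The record does not state which cell population AiE2570m targets, only that it is designed to drive AAV-mediated transgene expression in specific populations of brain cells. The plasmid belongs to a larger suite of enhancer AAVs for genetic access to cortical cell types, with fluorescent labelling as the readout of enhancer specificity.
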