Addgene plasmid #214567: AiP1879 - pAAV-AiE2570m-minBG-SYFP2-WPRE-BGHpA
Purpose: AiE2570m is an enhancer sequence, designed to drive AAV-mediated transgene expression in specific populations of brain cells
Depositing lab: Allen Institute for Brain Science & Bosiljka Tasic. Depositing organization: Allen Institute. Publication: A suite of enhancer AAVs and transgenic mouse lines for genetic access to cortical cell types. Ben-Simon Y, Hooper M, Narayan S, Daigle TL, Dwivedi D, Way SW, Oster A, Stafford DA, Mich JK, Taormina MJ, Martinez RA, Opitz-Araya X, Roth JR, Alexander JR, Allen S, Amster A, Arbuckle J, Ayala A, Baker PM, Bakken TE, Barcelli T, Barta S, Bendrick J, Bertagnolli D, Bielstein C, Bishwakarma P, Bowlus J, Boyer G, Brouner K, Casian B, Casper T, Chakka AB, Chakrabarty R, Chance RK, Chavan S, Clark M, Colbert K, Collman F, Daniel S, Departee M, DiValentin P, Donadio N, Dotson N, Egdorf T, Fliss T, Gabitto M, Garcia J, Gary A, Gasperini M, Gloe J, Goldy J, Gore BB, Graybuck L, Greisman N, Haeseleer F, Halterman C, Haradon Z, Hastings SD, Helback O, Ho W, Hockemeyer D, Huang C, Huff S, Hunker A, Johansen N, Jones D, Juneau Z, Kalmbach B, Kannan M, Khem S, Kussick E, Kutsal R, Larsen R, Lee C, Lee AY, Leibly M, Lenz GH, Li S, Liang E, Lusk N, Madigan Z, Malloy J, Malone J, McCue R, Melchor J, Mollenkopf T, Moosman S, Morin E, Newman D, Ng L, Ngo K, Omstead V, Otto S, Oyama A, Pena N, Pham T, Phillips E, Pom CA, Potekhina L, Ransford S, Ray PL, Rette D, Reynoldson C, Rimorin C, Rocha D, Ruiz A, Sanchez REA, Sawyer L, Sedeno-Cortes A, Sevigny JP, Shapovalova N, Shepard N, Shulga L, Sigler AR, Siverts L, Soliman S, Somasundaram S, Staats B, Stewart K, Szelenyi E, Tieu M, Trader C, Tran A, van Velthoven CTJ, Walker M, Wang Y, Weed N, Wirthlin M, Wood T, Wynalda B, Yao Z, Zhou T, Ariza J, Dee N, Reding M, Ronellenfitch K, Mufti S, Sunkin SM, Smith KA, Esposito L, Waters J, Thyagarajan B, Yao S, Lein ES, Zeng H, Levi BP, Ngai J, Ting JT, Tasic B. Cell. 2025 May 16:S0092-8674(25)00513-6. doi: 10.1016/j.cell.2025.05.002. PubMed 40403729.
Backbone
  Vector backbone: pAAV2
  Vector type: AAV
Growth in bacteria
  Bacterial resistance: Ampicillin, 100 μg/mL
  Growth temperature: 37°C
  Growth strain: NEB Stable
  Copy number: High Copy
Gene/Insert
  Gene/Insert name: SYFP2
  Species: Synthetic
  Promoter: minBG
  Cloning method: Gibson Cloning
Terms and licenses: Academic/Nonprofit Terms; Industry Terms: Not Available to Industry
Depositor comments: 5' Cloning Site: SgrAI (destroyed), 3' Cloning Site: SgrAI (destroyed). Please visit https://doi.org/10.1101/2024.06.10.597244 for bioRxiv preprint.
How to cite: AiP1879 - pAAV-AiE2570m-minBG-SYFP2-WPRE-BGHpA was a gift from Allen Institute for Brain Science & Bosiljka Tasic (Addgene plasmid # 214567 ; http://n2t.net/addgene:214567 ; RRID:Addgene_214567)
